>Addgene plasmid #10781 | 918 pSG5L HA PTEN R130G | addgene partial sequence | sequence record 17708 | 10781 with T7
CGCGGGNCTNCCAGGCCTCCCCTACGACGTGCCCGACTACGCCTCCCTCGGATCCATGACAGCCATCATC
AAAGAGATCGTTAGCAGAAACAAAAGGAGATATCAAGAGGATGGATTCGACTTAGACTTGACCTATATTT
ATCCAAACATTATTGCTATGGGATTTCCTGCAGAAAGACTTGAAGGCGTATACAGGAACAATATTGATGA
TGTAGTAAGGTTTTTGGATTCAAAGCATAAAAACCATTACAAGATATACAATCTTTGTGCTGAAAGACAT
TATGACACCGCCAAATTTAATTGCAGAGTTGCACAATATCCTTTTGAAGACCATAACCCACCACAGCTAG
AACTTATCAAACCCTTTTGTGAAGATCTTGACCAATGGCTAAGTGAAGATGACAATCATGTTGCAGCAAT
TCACTGTAAAGCTGGAAAGGGAGGAACTGGTGTAATGATATGTGCATATTTATTACATCGGGGCAAATTT
TTAAAGGCACAAGAGGCCCTAGATTTCTATGGGGAAGTAAGGACCAGAGACAAAAAGGGAGTAACTATTC
CCAGTCAGAGGCGCTATGTGTATTATTATAGCTACCTGTTAAAGAATCATCTGGATTATAGACCAGTGGC
ACTGTTGTTTCACAAGATGATGTTTGAAACTATTCCAATGTTCAGTGGCGGAACTTGCAATCCTCAGTTT
GTGGTCTGCCAGCTAAAGGTGAAGATATATTCCTCCAATTCAGGACCCACACGACGGGAAGACCAGTTCA
TGTACTTTGAGTTCCCTCAGCCGTTACCTGGGTGGGGNGGAAA
