[The description below was written by a language model from this plasmid's Addgene catalogue record.]
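Description:
918 pSG5L HA PTEN R130G is a mammalian expression plasmid built on the pSG5L-HA backbone (about 4.1 kb without insert). It carries a roughly 1.2 kb human PTEN coding sequence cloned between BamHI and EcoRI sites, both of which remain intact. It is maintained in E. coli as a high-copy plasmid under ampicillin selection. No mammalian selection marker is recorded, which suggests use mainly in transient transfection. The record does not name the promoter or polyadenylation signal and no feature table is supplied. pSG5-family vectors generally drive expression from the SV40 early promoter and include a T7 promoter upstream of the insert, and the listing of T7 as the 5′ sequencing primer fits that layout.

The backbone supplies an N-terminal HA epitope tag fused in frame to PTEN, so the exogenous protein can be detected or immunoprecipitated with anti-HA antibodies and distinguished from endogenous PTEN. The insert carries the R130G substitution. Arginine 130 lies within the catalytic phosphatase signature motif of PTEN, a lipid and protein phosphatase that antagonises PI3K/AKT signalling and acts as a tumour suppressor. Changes at this residue are known from tumours and PTEN-associated hereditary syndromes and are generally understood to impair catalytic activity.

The record does not state an intended purpose. A construct of this kind is typically used alongside wild-type HA-PTEN and other point mutants to test whether phosphatase activity is needed for PTEN effects on signalling, growth or cell-cycle progression in transfected mammalian cells.
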