Addgene plasmid #10781: 918 pSG5L HA PTEN R130G
Depositing lab: William Sellers. Depositing organization: Dana-Farber Cancer Institute.
Backbone
  Vector backbone: pSG5L-HA
  Backbone size w/o insert (bp): 4100
  Vector type: Mammalian Expression
Growth in bacteria
  Bacterial resistance: Ampicillin, 100 μg/mL
  Growth temperature: 37°C
  Growth strain: DH5alpha
  Copy number: High Copy
Gene/Insert
  Gene/Insert name: PTEN
  Species: H. sapiens (human)
  Insert size (bp): 1200
  Mutation: R130G
  Entrez Gene: PTEN (a.k.a. 10q23del, BZS, CWS1, DEC, GLM2, MHAM, MMAC1, PTEN1, PTENbeta, PTENgama, TEP1)
  Tag / fusion protein: HA (N terminal on backbone)
  Cloning method: Restriction Enzyme; 5′ cloning site BamHI (not destroyed); 3′ cloning site EcoRI (not destroyed)
  Sequencing primers: 5′ T7
Terms and licenses: Academic/Nonprofit Terms; Industry Terms: Not Available to Industry
How to cite: 918 pSG5L HA PTEN R130G was a gift from William Sellers (Addgene plasmid # 10781 ; http://n2t.net/addgene:10781 ; RRID:Addgene_10781)
